Addgene plasmid #31004: pNI9
Depositing lab: Adam Bogdanove & Daniel Voytas. Depositing organization: University of Minnesota. Publication: Efficient design and assembly of custom TALEN and other TAL effector-based constructs for DNA targeting. Cermak T, Doyle EL, Christian M, Wang L, Zhang Y, Schmidt C, Baller JA, Somia NV, Bogdanove AJ, Voytas DF. Nucleic Acids Res. 2011 Jul;39(12):e82. doi: 10.1093/nar/gkr218 PubMed 21493687.
Backbone
  Vector backbone: pTC14
  Backbone size w/o insert (bp): 2989
Growth in bacteria
  Bacterial resistance: Tetracycline, 10 μg/mL
  Growth temperature: 37°C
  Growth strain: DH5alpha
  Growth instructions: DH10B/LB+antibiotics
  Copy number: High Copy
Gene/Insert
  Gene/Insert name: repeat NI9
  Species: Xanthamonas oryzae
  Insert size (bp): 118
  Cloning method: Restriction Enzyme; 5′ cloning site XbaI (not destroyed); 3′ cloning site XhoI (not destroyed)
  Sequencing primers: 5′ pTC14_F2 (caagcctgattgggagaaaa)
Terms and licenses: Academic/Nonprofit Terms; Industry Terms: Not Available to Industry
How to cite: pNI9 was a gift from Adam Bogdanove & Daniel Voytas (Addgene plasmid # 31004 ; http://n2t.net/addgene:31004 ; RRID:Addgene_31004)
