[The description below was written by a language model from this plasmid's Addgene catalogue record and pLannotate feature annotations shown in this document.]
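Description:
pNI9 is a small bacterial module plasmid from a Golden Gate-style toolkit for assembling custom TAL effector and TALEN constructs. It is built on the pTC14 backbone (about 3.0 kb) and carries a single 118 bp TAL effector repeat from Xanthomonas oryzae, cloned between XbaI and XhoI sites that both remain intact. The name follows the kit's convention. "NI" refers to the repeat-variable diresidue, which in the TAL code is associated with recognition of adenine. The "9" indicates the position the module is designed to occupy in an ordered repeat array. The record itself does not spell out this naming scheme or the flanking type IIS sites that would direct ordered ligation.

The plasmid is maintained in E. coli at high copy through a ColE1/pUC-type origin and is selected with tetracycline, conferred by a tetracycline efflux gene driven by its native tet promoter. The automated annotation of the 3,113 nt depositor sequence also picks up short fragments of lacI, an RSF origin and a kanamycin resistance gene, together with a T7 promoter and rrnB T1 and T2 terminators. The fragments are too short to be functional and probably reflect backbone remnants or chance matches. The terminators may insulate the cloning region from read-through transcription. The repeat insert itself is not annotated in the feature table, and nothing in the record indicates that it is expressed from this plasmid.

pNI9 therefore serves as a storage and donor vector. Its repeat is excised and joined with other position-specific modules to build arrays that target a chosen DNA sequence, which are then moved into TALEN or TAL effector expression backbones.
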