Features (pLannotate 1.2.2; 10 found; start..end, strand, type, name):
      1..54      -  CDS            lacI (fragment): lac repressor; lacI; The lac repressor binds to the lac operator to inhibit transcription in E. coli. This inhibition can be relieved by adding lactose or isopropyl-β-D-thiogalactopyranoside (IPTG).
     56..180     -  rep_origin     RSF ori (fragment): Plasmids containing the RSF 1030 origin of replication can be propagated in E. coli cells that contain additional plasmids with compatible origins.
    196..224     +  promoter       tet promoter: E. coli promoter for tetracycline efflux protein gene
    272..1462    +  CDS            TcR: tetracycline efflux protein; tet; confers resistance to tetracycline
   1560..1634    +  CDS            KanR (fragment): aminoglycoside phosphotransferase; aphA-3; confers resistance to kanamycin
   1637..1655    -  promoter       T7 promoter: promoter for bacteriophage T7 RNA polymerase
   1962..2550    +  rep_origin     ori: high-copy-number ColE1/pMB1/pBR322/pUC origin of replication
   2733..2825    +  CDS            lacI (fragment): lac repressor; lacI; The lac repressor binds to the lac operator to inhibit transcription in E. coli. This inhibition can be relieved by adding lactose or isopropyl-β-D-thiogalactopyranoside (IPTG).
   2880..2907    -  terminator     rrnB T2 terminator: transcription terminator T2 from the E. coli rrnB gene
   3039..3082    +  terminator     rrnB T1 terminator: Escherichia coli rrnB; transcription terminator T1 from the E. coli rrnB gene
>Addgene plasmid #31004 | pNI9 | depositor full sequence | sequence record 14230 | Author sequence
CTGCATTAATGAATCGGCCAACGCGCGGGGAGAGGCGGTTTGCGTATTGGGCGCTCTTCCGCTTCCTCGC
TCACTGACTCGCTGCGCTCGGTCGTTCGGCTGCGGCGAGCGGTATCAGCTCACTCAAAGGCGGTAATACG
GTTATCCACAGAATCAGGGGATAACGCAGGAAAGAACATGAATTAATTCTCATGTTTGACAGCTTATCAT
CGATTAGCTTTAATGCGGTAGTTTATCACAGTTAAATTGCTAACGCAGTCAGGCACCGTGTATGAAATCT
AACAATGCGCTCATCGTCATCCTCGGCACCGTCACCCTGGATGCTGTAGGCATAGGCTTGGTTATGCCGG
TACTGCCGGGCCTCTTGCGGGATATCGTCCATTCCGACAGCATCGCCAGTCACTATGGCGTGCTGCTAGC
GCTATATGCGTTGATGCAATTTCTATGCGCACCCGTTCTCGGAGCACTGTCCGACCGCTTTGGCCGCCGC
CCAGTCCTGCTCGCTTCGCTACTTGGAGCCACTATCGACTACGCGATCATGGCGACCACACCCGTCCTGT
GGATTCTCTACGCCGGACGCATCGTGGCCGGCATCACCGGCGCCACAGGTGCGGTTGCTGGCGCCTATAT
CGCCGACATCACCGATGGGGAAGATCGGGCTCGCCACTTCGGGCTCATGAGCGCTTGTTTCGGCGTGGGT
ATGGTGGCAGGCCCCGTGGCCGGGGGACTGTTGGGCGCCATCTCCTTACATGCACCATTCCTTGCGGCGG
CGGTGCTCAACGGCCTCAACCTACTACTGGGCTGCTTCCTAATGCAGGAGTCGCATAAGGGAGAGCGCCG
ACCCATGCCCTTGAGAGCCTTCAACCCAGTCAGCTCCTTCCGGTGGGCGCGGGGCATGACTATCGTCGCC
GCACTTATGACTGTCTTCTTTATCATGCAACTCGTAGGACAGGTGCCGGCAGCGCTCTGGGTCATTTTCG
GCGAGGACCGCTTTCGCTGGAGCGCGACGATGATCGGCCTGTCGCTTGCGGTATTCGGAATCTTGCACGC
CCTCGCTCAAGCCTTCGTCACTGGTCCCGCCACCAAACGTTTCGGCGAGAAGCAGGCCATTATCGCCGGC
ATGGCGGCCGACGCGCTGGGCTACGTCTTGCTGGCGTTCGCGACGCGAGGCTGGATGGCCTTCCCCATTA
TGATTCTTCTCGCTTCCGGCGGCATCGGGATGCCCGCGTTGCAGGCCATGCTGTCCAGGCAGGTAGATGA
CGACCATCAGGGACAGCTTCAAGGATCGCTCGCGGCTCTTACCAGCCTAACTTCGATCATTGGACCGCTG
ATCGTCACGGCGATTTATGCCGCCTCGGCGAGCACATGGAACGGGTTGGCATGGATTGTAGGCGCCGCCC
TATACCTTGTCTGCCTCCCCGCGTTGCGTCGCGGTGCATGGAGCCGGGCCACCTCGACCTGAATGGAAGC
CGGCGGCACCTCGCTAACGGATTCACCACTCCAAGAATTGGAGCCAATCAATTCTTGCGGAGAACTGTGA
ATGCGCAAACCAACCCTTGATCGGGGAAGAACAGTATGTCGAGCTATTTTTTGACTTACTGGGGATCAAG
CCTGATTGGGAGAAAATAAAATATCCCCTATAGTGAGTCGTATTACATGGTCATAGCTGTTTCCTGGCAG
CTCTGGCCCGTGTCTCAAAATCTCTGATGTTACATTGCACAAGATAAAAATATATCATCATGCCTCCTCT
AGAGGTCTCCTCGAAACGGTGCAGCGGCTGTTGCCGGTGCTGTGCCAGGACCATGGCCTGACCCCGGACC
AAGTGGTGGCTATCGCCAGCAACATTGGCGGCAAGCAAGCGCTCGGAGACCCTCGAGCCACCCATGACCA
AAATCCCTTAACGTGAGTTACGCGTCGTTCCACTGAGCGTCAGACCCCGTAGAAAAGATCAAAGGATCTT
CTTGAGATCCTTTTTTTCTGCGCGTAATCTGCTGCTTGCAAACAAAAAAACCACCGCTACCAGCGGTGGT
TTGTTTGCCGGATCAAGAGCTACCAACTCTTTTTCCGAAGGTAACTGGCTTCAGCAGAGCGCAGATACCA
AATACTGTTCTTCTAGTGTAGCCGTAGTTAGGCCACCACTTCAAGAACTCTGTAGCACCGCCTACATACC
TCGCTCTGCTAATCCTGTTACCAGTGGCTGCTGCCAGTGGCGATAAGTCGTGTCTTACCGGGTTGGACTC
AAGACGATAGTTACCGGATAAGGCGCAGCGGTCGGGCTGAACGGGGGGTTCGTGCACACAGCCCAGCTTG
GAGCGAACGACCTACACCGAACTGAGATACCTACAGCGTGAGCTATGAGAAAGCGCCACGCTTCCCGAAG
GGAGAAAGGCGGACAGGTATCCGGTAAGCGGCAGGGTCGGAACAGGAGAGCGCACGAGGGAGCTTCCAGG
GGGAAACGCCTGGTATCTTTATAGTCCTGTCGGGTTTCGCCACCTCTGACTTGAGCGTCGATTTTTGTGA
TGCTCGTCAGGGGGGCGGAGCCTATGGAAAAACGCCAGCAACGCGGCCTTTTTACGGTTCCTGGCCTTTT
GCTGGCCTTTTGCTCACATGTTCTTTCCTGCGTTATCCCCTGATTCTGTGGATAACCGTATTACCGCCTT
TGAGTGAGCTGATACCGCTCGCCGCAGCCGAACGACCGAGCGCAGCGAGTCAGTGAGCGAGGAAGCGGAA
GAGCGCCCAATACGCAAACCGCCTCTCCCCGCGCGTTGGCCGATTCATTAATGCAGCTGGCACGACAGGT
TTCCCGACTGGAAAGCGGGCAGTGAGCGCAACGCAATTAATACGCGTACCGCTAGCCAGGAAGAGTTTGT
AGAAACGCAAAAAGGCCATCCGTCAGGATGGCCTTCTGCTTAGTTTGATGCCTGGCAGTTTATGGCGGGC
GTCCTGCCCGCCACCCTCCGGGCCGTTGCTTCACAACGTTCAAATCCGCTCCCGGCGGATTTGTCCTACT
CAGGAGAGCGTTCACCGACAAACAACAGATAAAACGAAAGGCCCAGTCTTCCGACTGAGCCTTTCGTTTT
ATTTGATGCCTGGCAGTTCCCTACTCTCGCGTT
