>Addgene plasmid #31004 | pNI9 | addgene partial sequence | sequence record 35580 | 31004 with pTC14_F2 (caagcctgattgggagaaaa)
GCTGTTTCCTGGCAGCTCTGGCCCGTGTCTCAAAATCTCTGATGTTACATTGCACAAGATAAAAATATAT
CATCATGCCTCCTCTAGAGGTCTCCTCGAAACGGTGCAGCGGCTGTTGCCGGTGCTGTGCCAGGACCATG
GCCTGACCCCGGACCAAGTGGTGGCTATCGCCAGCAACATTGGCGGCAAGCAAGCGCTCGGAGACCCTCG
AGCCACCCATGACCAAAATCCCTTAACGTGAGTTACGCGTCGTTCCACTGAGCGTCAGACCCCGTAGAAA
AGATCAAAGGATCTTCTTGAGATCCTTTTTTTCTGCGCGTAATCTGCTGCTTGCAAACAAAAAAACCACC
GCTACCAGCGGTGGTTTGTTTGCCGGATCAAGAGCTACCAACTCTTTTTCCGAAGGTAACTGGCTTCAGC
AGAGCGCAGATACCAAATACTGTTCTTCTAGTGTAGCCGTAGTTAGGCCACCACTTCAAGAACTCTGTAG
CACCGCCTACATACCTCGCTCTGCTAATCCTGTTACCAGTGGCTGCTGCCAGTGGCGATAAGTCGTGTCT
TACCGGGTTGGACTCAAGACGATAGTTACCGGATAAGGCGCAGCGGTCGGGCTGAACGGGGGGTTCGTGC
ACACAGCCCAGCTTGGAGCGAACGACCTACACCGAACTGAGATACCTACAGCGTGAGCTATGAGAAAGCG
CCACGCTTCCCGAAGGGAGAAAGGCGGACAGGTATCCGGTAAGCGGCAGGGTCGGAACAGGAGAGCGCAC
GAGGGAGCTTCCAGGGGGAAACGCCTGGTATCTTTATAGTCCTGTCGGGTTTCGCCACCTCTGACTTGAG
CGTCGATTTTTGTGATGCTCG
